>Addgene plasmid #214600 | AiP1976 - pAAV-AiE2569m-minBG-SYFP2-WPRE-BGHpA | addgene full sequence | sequence record 438965 | Addgene NGS Result
TGGTTTTTTTGTTTGCAAGCAGCAGATTACGCGCAGAAAAAAAGGATCTCAAGAAGATCCTTTGATCTTT
TCTACGGGGTCTGACGCTCAGTGGAACGAAAACTCACGTTAAGGGATTTTGGTCATGAGATTATCAAAAA
GGATCTTCACCTAGATCCTTTTAAATTAAAAATGAAGTTTTAAATCAATCTAAAGTATATATGAGTAAAC
TTGGTCTGACAGTTACCAATGCTTAATCAGTGAGGCACCTATCTCAGCGATCTGTCTATTTCGTTCATCC
ATAGTTGCCTGACTCCCCGTCGTGTAGATAACTACGATACGGGAGGGCTTACCATCTGGCCCCAGTGCTG
CAATGATACCGCGAGACCCACGCTCACCGGCTCCAGATTTATCAGCAATAAACCAGCCAGCCGGAAGGGC
CGAGCGCAGAAGTGGTCCTGCAACTTTATCCGCCTCCATCCAGTCTATTAATTGTTGCCGGGAAGCTAGA
GTAAGTAGTTCGCCAGTTAATAGTTTGCGCAACGTTGTTGCCATTGCTACAGGCATCGTGGTGTCACGCT
CGTCGTTTGGTATGGCTTCATTCAGCTCCGGTTCCCAACGATCAAGGCGAGTTACATGATCCCCCATGTT
GTGCAAAAAAGCGGTTAGCTCCTTCGGTCCTCCGATCGTTGTCAGAAGTAAGTTGGCCGCAGTGTTATCA
CTCATGGTTATGGCAGCACTGCATAATTCTCTTACTGTCATGCCATCCGTAAGATGCTTTTCTGTGACTG
GTGAGTACTCAACCAAGTCATTCTGAGAATAGTGTATGCGGCGACCGAGTTGCTCTTGCCCGGCGTCAAT
ACGGGATAATACCGCGCCACATAGCAGAACTTTAAAAGTGCTCATCATTGGAAAACGTTCTTCGGGGCGA
AAACTCTCAAGGATCTTACCGCTGTTGAGATCCAGTTCGATGTAACCCACTCGTGCACCCAACTGATCTT
CAGCATCTTTTACTTTCACCAGCGTTTCTGGGTGAGCAAAAACAGGAAGGCAAAATGCCGCAAAAAAGGG
AATAAGGGCGACACGGAAATGTTGAATACTCATACTCTTCCTTTTTCAATATTATTGAAGCATTTATCAG
GGTTATTGTCTCATGAGCGGATACATATTTGAATGTATTTAGAAAAATAAACAAATAGGGGTTCCGCGCA
CATTTCCCCGAAAAGTGCCACCTGACGTCTAAGAAACCATTATTATCATGACATTAACCTATAAAAATAG
GCGTATCACGAGGCCCTTTCGTCTCGCGCGTTTCGGTGATGACGGTGAAAACCTCTGACACATGCAGCTC
CCGGAGACGGTCACAGCTTGTCTGTAAGCGGATGCCGGGAGCAGACAAGCCCGTCAGGGCGCGTCAGCGG
GTGTTGGCGGGTGTCGGGGCTGGCTTAACTATGCGGCATCAGAGCAGATTGTACTGAGAGTGCACCATAA
AATTGTAAACGTTAATATTTTGTTAAAATTCGCGTTAAATTTTTGTTAAATCAGCTCATTTTTTAACCAA
TAGACCGAAATCGGCAAAATCCCTTATAAATCAAAAGAATAGCCCGAGATAGAGT
[37 nt withheld, positions 1596-1632]
AAAGAACGTGGACTCCAACGTCAAAGG
[141 nt withheld, positions 1660-1800]
G
[46 nt withheld, positions 1802-1847]
A
[95 nt withheld, positions 1849-1943]
TATGCGGTGTGAAATACCGCACAGATGCGTAAGGAGAAAATACCGCATCAGGCGCCCCTGCAGGCAGCTG
CGCGCTCGCTCGCTCACTGAGGCCGCCCGGGCAAAGCCCGGGCGTCGGGCGACCTTTGGTCGCCCGGCCT
CAGTGAGCGAGCGAGCGCGCAGAGAGGGAGTGGCCAACTCCATCACTAGGGGTTCCTGCGGCCGCTCGGT
CCGCACGTGAGATCTCATGCCTGCTATTGTCTTCCCAATCCTCCCCCTTGCTGTCCTGCCCCACCCCACC
CCCCAGAATAGAATGACACCTACTCAGACAATGCGATGCAATTTCCTCATTTTATTAGGAAAGGACAGTG
GGAGTGGCACCTTCCAGGGTCAAGGAAGGCACGGGGGAGGGGCAAACAACAGATGGCTGGCAACTAGAAG
GCACAGTCGAAGATCTCTCGAGCCACGGAATTGTCAGTGCCCAACAGCCGAGCCCCTGTCCAGCAGCGGG
CAAGGCAGGCGGCGATGAGTTCCGCCGTGGCAAGAACTAACCAGGATTTATACAAGGAGGAGAAAATGAA
AGCCATACGGGAAGCAATAGCATGATACAAAGGCATTAAAGCAGCGTATCCACATAGCGTAAAAGGAGCA
ACATAGTTAAGAATACCAGTCAATCTTTCACAAATTTTGTAATCCAGAGGTTGATTATGATATCGAATTC
GCGGCCGCGGCGCGCCGTCGACTTACTTGTACAGCTCGTCCATGCCGAGAGTGATCCCGGCGGCGGTCAC
GAACTCCAGCAGGACCATGTGATCGCGCTTCTCGTTGGGGTCTTTGCTCAGCTTGGACTGGTAGCTCAGG
TAGTGGTTGTCGGGCAGCAGCACGGGGCCGTCGCCGATGGGGGTGTTCTGCTGGTAGTGGTCGGCGAGCT
GCACGCCGCCGTCCTCGATGTTGTGGCGGATCTTGAAGTTGGCCTTGATGCCGTTCTTCTGCTTGTCGGC
GGTGATATAGACGTTGTGGCTGTTGTAGTTGTACTCCAGCTTGTGCCCCAGGATGTTGCCGTCCTCCTTG
AAGTCGATGCCCTTCAGCTCGATGCGGTTCACCAGGGTGTCGCCCTCGAACTTCACCTCGGCGCGGGTCT
TGTAGTTGCCGTCGTCCTTGAAGAAGATGGTGCGCTCCTGGACGTAGCCTTCGGGCATGGCGGACTTGAA
GAAGTCGTGCTGCTTCATGTGGTCGGGGTAGCGGGCGAAGCACTGCACGCCGTAGCCCAGGGTGGTCACG
AGGGTGGGCCAGGGCACGGGCAGCTTGCCGGTGGTGCAGATCAGCTTCAGGGTCAGCTTGCCGTAGGTGG
CATCGCCCTCGCCCTCGCCGGACACGCTGAACTTGTGGCCGTTTACGTCGCCGTCCAGCTCGACCAGGAT
GGGCACCACCCCGGTGAACAGCTCCTCGCCCTTGCTCACCATGGTGGCGACCGGTAGCGCTAGCTTCGAA
AGATCTGGATCCCAGAAGCAAATGTAAGCAATAGATGGCTCTGCCCTGACTTTTATGCCCAGCCCGAGCT
CCGAAACATCGAGCACTGCTTGGTAGCACTTCAGTTCCACCTTGGCTTATTGGTTACTTTTTTCTCACTT
TGTGCAGAAAAGCAACTTAAGGAAGGAAGGACTTCTTCTGGCTTGCAGTTGGAGAGTTAGTCCGTCGTGA
CAAGTTAGACTACAGCAGCTCAATTAGAGCGTTGGCGACAGAAAGAAGTGTGTGTTGTCTGGTCACAGAG
ACATATCTCCTAGGTGATTCTAAATCCAGTTATGATGACAATCAAGAGTCACCATCACACATGGTTATAA
TTGTATATACACATAAATATGTACATATATATATATACTTCCACACCTACGTGCACATGTATTTATACTT
TTAATCCTCTTGATTTAGTAAGAACTCCTCTGCTTTGAAGTAACAGAGCCAGCACTGGCAATGTGACACT
GAGTGATGTGAGCTTGATCCCTAGTATTCCTATGGAGGAAGGAGAGAATGGATAGAATGGATTTCTACTC
ATGGTCCTCTGCCTCTCACATACAGGCCATAATAACTGCGGCCGCAGGAACCCCTAGTGATGGAGTTGGC
CACTCCCTCTCTGCGCGCTCGCTCGCTCACTGAGGCCGGGCGACCAAAGGTCGCCCGACGCCCGGGCGGC
CTCAGTGAGCGAGCGAGCGCGCAGCTGCCTGCAGGACATGTGAGCAAAAGGCCAGCAAAAGGCCAGGAAC
CGTAAAAAGGCCGCGTTGCTGGCGTTTTTCCATAGGCTCCGCCCCCCTGACGAGCATCACAAAAATCGAC
GCTCAAGTCAGAGGTGGCGAAACCCGACAGGACTATAAAGATACCAGGCGTTTCCCCCTGGAAGCTCCCT
CGTGCGCTCTCCTGTTCCGACCCTGCCGCTTACCGGATACCTGTCCGCCTTTCTCCCTTCGGGAAGCGTG
GCGCTTTCTCATAGCTCACGCTGTAGGTATCTCAGTTCGGTGTAGGTCGTTCGCTCCAAGCTGGGCTGTG
TGCACGAACCCCCCGTTCAGCCCGACCGCTGCGCCTTATCCGGTAACTATCGTCTTGAGTCCAACCCGGT
AAGACACGACTTATCGCCACTGGCAGCAGCCACTGGTAACAGGATTAGCAGAGCGAGGTATGTAGGCGGT
GCTACAGAGTTCTTGAAGTGGTGGCCTAACTACGGCTACACTAGAAGAACAGTATTTGGTATCTGCGCTC
TGCTGAAGCCAGTTACCTTCGGAAAAAGAGTTGGTAGCTCTTGATCCGGCAAACAAACCACCGCTGGTAG
CGG
Features (pLannotate 1.2.2; 14 found; start..end, strand, type, name):
    223..1083    -  CDS            AmpR: β-lactamase; bla; confers resistance to ampicillin, carbenicillin, and related antibiotics
   1084..1188    -  promoter       AmpR promoter: bla
   1283..1318    +  CDS            rop (fragment): Rop protein, which maintains plasmids at low copy number; rop
   1420..1469    +  misc_feature   bom (fragment): basis of mobility region from pBR322
   1470..1925    -  rep_origin     f1 ori (sequence partly withheld): f1 bacteriophage origin of replication; arrow indicates direction of (+) strand synthesis
   1944..1995    +  misc_feature   bom (fragment): basis of mobility region from pBR322
   2000..2140    -  repeat_region  AAV2 ITR: inverted terminal repeat of adeno-associated virus serotype 2 inverted
   2258..2369    -  polyA_signal   bGH poly(A) signal: bovine growth hormone polyadenylation signal
   2386..2466    -  misc_feature   WPRE (fragment): woodchuck hepatitis virus posttranscriptional regulatory element
   2472..2629    -  misc_feature   WPRE (fragment): woodchuck hepatitis virus posttranscriptional regulatory element
   2669..3385    -  CDS            SYFP2: SYFP2 is a basic (constitutively fluorescent) yellow fluorescent protein published in 2006, derived from Aequorea victoria. It is reported to be a very rapidly-maturing monomer with moderate acid sensitivity.
   4054..4081    -  repeat_region  AAV2 ITR (fragment): inverted terminal repeat of adeno-associated virus serotype 2 inverted
   4110..4137    -  repeat_region  AAV2 ITR (fragment): inverted terminal repeat of adeno-associated virus serotype 2 inverted
   4210..52      -  rep_origin     ori (across the origin): high-copy-number ColE1/pMB1/pBR322/pUC origin of replication
