[The description below was written by a language model from this plasmid's Addgene catalogue record and pLannotate feature annotations shown in this document.]
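Description:
AiP1976 - pAAV-AiE2569m-minBG-SYFP2-WPRE-BGHpA is an AAV transfer (cis) plasmid built on a pAAV2 backbone, about 4.7 kb in the sequenced record. It is used to produce recombinant adeno-associated virus that reports the activity of a candidate brain enhancer. In bacteria it replicates from a high-copy ColE1/pUC-type origin and is selected with ampicillin through the β-lactamase gene and its native promoter. An f1 phage origin and short remnants of pBR322 rop and bom sequences are also annotated in the backbone. The record lists a recombination-deficient growth strain, which is a common choice for keeping the repeat-rich ITRs intact.

The payload sits between AAV2 inverted terminal repeats, which provide the signals for genome replication and packaging into capsids. One ITR is annotated in full and the other only as two short fragments, as often happens when these structured repeats are sequenced or auto-annotated. Within the cassette, the enhancer AiE2569m is placed upstream of a minimal beta-globin promoter (minBG), which has little activity on its own, so transcription depends largely on the enhancer. Neither the enhancer nor minBG appears in the feature table; they presumably occupy the unannotated stretch between the SYFP2 coding sequence and the fragmentary ITR. The reporter is SYFP2, a monomeric, fast-maturing yellow fluorescent protein. It is followed by a WPRE, detected as two fragments and so possibly a shortened version, which boosts transcript stability and expression, and by a bovine growth hormone polyadenylation signal.

The stated purpose is AAV-mediated transgene expression in specific populations of brain cells. The plasmid belongs to a collection of enhancer AAVs for genetic access to cortical cell types, but the record does not state which cell population AiE2569m labels.
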