Addgene plasmid #214600: AiP1976 - pAAV-AiE2569m-minBG-SYFP2-WPRE-BGHpA
Purpose: AiE2569m is an enhancer sequence, designed to drive AAV-mediated transgene expression in specific populations of brain cells
Depositing lab: Allen Institute for Brain Science & Bosiljka Tasic. Depositing organization: Allen Institute. Publication: A suite of enhancer AAVs and transgenic mouse lines for genetic access to cortical cell types. Ben-Simon Y, Hooper M, Narayan S, Daigle TL, Dwivedi D, Way SW, Oster A, Stafford DA, Mich JK, Taormina MJ, Martinez RA, Opitz-Araya X, Roth JR, Alexander JR, Allen S, Amster A, Arbuckle J, Ayala A, Baker PM, Bakken TE, Barcelli T, Barta S, Bendrick J, Bertagnolli D, Bielstein C, Bishwakarma P, Bowlus J, Boyer G, Brouner K, Casian B, Casper T, Chakka AB, Chakrabarty R, Chance RK, Chavan S, Clark M, Colbert K, Collman F, Daniel S, Departee M, DiValentin P, Donadio N, Dotson N, Egdorf T, Fliss T, Gabitto M, Garcia J, Gary A, Gasperini M, Gloe J, Goldy J, Gore BB, Graybuck L, Greisman N, Haeseleer F, Halterman C, Haradon Z, Hastings SD, Helback O, Ho W, Hockemeyer D, Huang C, Huff S, Hunker A, Johansen N, Jones D, Juneau Z, Kalmbach B, Kannan M, Khem S, Kussick E, Kutsal R, Larsen R, Lee C, Lee AY, Leibly M, Lenz GH, Li S, Liang E, Lusk N, Madigan Z, Malloy J, Malone J, McCue R, Melchor J, Mollenkopf T, Moosman S, Morin E, Newman D, Ng L, Ngo K, Omstead V, Otto S, Oyama A, Pena N, Pham T, Phillips E, Pom CA, Potekhina L, Ransford S, Ray PL, Rette D, Reynoldson C, Rimorin C, Rocha D, Ruiz A, Sanchez REA, Sawyer L, Sedeno-Cortes A, Sevigny JP, Shapovalova N, Shepard N, Shulga L, Sigler AR, Siverts L, Soliman S, Somasundaram S, Staats B, Stewart K, Szelenyi E, Tieu M, Trader C, Tran A, van Velthoven CTJ, Walker M, Wang Y, Weed N, Wirthlin M, Wood T, Wynalda B, Yao Z, Zhou T, Ariza J, Dee N, Reding M, Ronellenfitch K, Mufti S, Sunkin SM, Smith KA, Esposito L, Waters J, Thyagarajan B, Yao S, Lein ES, Zeng H, Levi BP, Ngai J, Ting JT, Tasic B. Cell. 2025 May 16:S0092-8674(25)00513-6. doi: 10.1016/j.cell.2025.05.002. PubMed 40403729.
Backbone
  Vector backbone: pAAV2
  Vector type: AAV
Growth in bacteria
  Bacterial resistance: Ampicillin, 100 μg/mL
  Growth temperature: 37°C
  Growth strain: NEB Stable
  Copy number: High Copy
Gene/Insert
  Gene/Insert name: SYFP2
  Species: Synthetic
  Promoter: minBG
  Cloning method: Gibson Cloning
Terms and licenses: Academic/Nonprofit Terms; Industry Terms: Not Available to Industry
Depositor comments: 5' Cloning Site: SgrAI (destroyed), 3' Cloning Site: SgrAI (destroyed). Please visit https://doi.org/10.1101/2024.06.10.597244 for bioRxiv preprint.
How to cite: AiP1976 - pAAV-AiE2569m-minBG-SYFP2-WPRE-BGHpA was a gift from Allen Institute for Brain Science & Bosiljka Tasic (Addgene plasmid # 214600 ; http://n2t.net/addgene:214600 ; RRID:Addgene_214600)
